Addgene plasmid #244675: CL20_mEGFP_FOidr_123
Purpose: Express mEGFP-tagged intrinsically disordered protein (IDR), FOidr_123, derived from human fusion protein NUP98_NSD1
Depositing lab: Richard Kriwacki. Depositing organization: St. Jude Children's Research Hospital. Publication: Proteome-wide computational analyses reveal links between protein condensate formation and RNA biology. Maiti S, Tripathi S, Baggett DW, Phillips AH, Park CG, Wang J, Wahiduzzaman, Freyaldenhoven WT, Kinger S, Pioso BJ, Bollinger JC, Somjee R, Lang B, Babu MM, Kriwacki RW. Sci Adv. 2025 Dec 5;11(49):eady1420. doi: 10.1126/sciadv.ady1420. Epub 2025 Dec 3. PubMed 41337585.
Backbone
  Vector backbone: CL20
  Vector type: Mammalian Expression
Growth in bacteria
  Bacterial resistance: Ampicillin, 100 μg/mL
  Growth temperature: 37°C
  Growth strain: NEB Stable
  Copy number: High Copy
Gene/Insert
  Gene/Insert name: FOidr_123
  Species: H. sapiens (human)
  Mutation: Unmutated
  Tag / fusion protein: monomeric EGFP (N terminal on insert)
  Cloning method: Restriction Enzyme; 5′ cloning site Unknown (unknown if destroyed)
Terms and licenses: Academic/Nonprofit Terms; Industry Terms: Not Available to Industry
Depositor comments: NUP98_NSD1_1_746
How to cite: CL20_mEGFP_FOidr_123 was a gift from Richard Kriwacki (Addgene plasmid # 244675 ; http://n2t.net/addgene:244675 ; RRID:Addgene_244675)
