[The description below was written by a language model from this plasmid's Addgene catalogue record and pLannotate feature annotations shown in this document.]
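Description:
CL20_mEGFP_FOidr_123 is a mammalian expression plasmid on the CL20 backbone. Although it is catalogued simply as a mammalian expression vector, its feature table shows the architecture of a self-inactivating HIV-1 lentiviral transfer vector. A CMV enhancer is fused to a truncated 5' LTR, followed by the Ψ packaging signal with a partial gag sequence, the cPPT/CTS, the Rev response element, and a ΔU3 3' LTR fragment. A rabbit β-globin polyadenylation signal lies downstream of the 3' LTR. These elements would allow the vector RNA to be packaged and integrated when helper functions are supplied in trans, while the U3 deletion silences LTR promoter activity after integration. The plasmid could equally be used by direct transfection, and the record does not say which delivery route was used. In bacteria it is maintained through a high-copy ColE1/pUC-type origin and selected with ampicillin via β-lactamase. An SV40 origin and poly(A) signal, along with lac promoter/operator remnants, sit in the plasmid backbone.

The payload is driven by an internal CMV enhancer/promoter. It encodes monomeric EGFP fused to the N-terminus of FOidr_123, an unmutated intrinsically disordered region taken from the human oncogenic fusion protein NUP98–NSD1. The depositor's comment indicates residues 1–746 of the fusion. Consistent with this, the annotation detects a NUP98 fragment directly followed by an NSD1 fragment, so the segment spans the fusion junction. The short annotated match to a Tet-responsive promoter is only a small fragment and probably reflects shared minimal CMV sequence rather than inducible control. The construct is intended for expressing the fluorescently tagged IDR in mammalian cells. According to the associated publication's topic, this is to visualise its behaviour in studies of protein condensate formation.
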