Features (pLannotate 1.2.2; 30 found; start..end, strand, type, name):
    199..254     -  polyA_signal   β-globin poly(A) signal: rabbit β-globin polyadenylation signal (Gil and Proudfoot, 1987)
    340..475     -  LTR            3' LTR (ΔU3) (fragment): self-inactivating 3' long terminal repeat (LTR) from HIV-1
    477..545     -  CDS            nef (fragment): NEF_HV1Z2 - Experimental evidence at protein level: Swiss-Prot protein existence level 1. Extracellular Nef protein targets CD4(+) T-lymphocytes for apoptosis by interacting with CXCR4 surface receptors. From Human immunodeficiency virus type 1 group M subtype D (isolate Z2/CDC-Z34) (HIV-1).
    571..1416    -  CDS            NSD1 (fragment): NSD1_HUMAN - Also known as ARA267, KMT3B. Experimental evidence at protein level: Swiss-Prot protein existence level 1. Histone methyltransferase that dimethylates Lys-36 of histone H3 (H3K36me2). Transcriptional intermediary factor capable of both negatively or positively influencing transcription, depending on the cellular context. From Homo sapiens (Human).
   1399..2808    -  CDS            NUP98 (fragment): NUP98_HUMAN - Also known as ADAR2. Experimental evidence at protein level: Swiss-Prot protein existence level 1. (Microbial infection) Binds HIV-1 capsid-nucleocapsid (HIV-1 CA-NC) complexes and may thereby promote the integration of the virus in the host nucleus (in vitro) (PubMed:23523133). Binding affinity to HIV-1 CA-NC complexes bearing the capsid change ASN-74-ASP is reduced (in vitro) (PubMed:23523133). From Homo sapiens (Human).
   2851..3567    -  CDS            mEGFP: mEGFP is a basic (constitutively fluorescent) green fluorescent protein published in 2002, derived from Aequorea victoria. It has moderate acid sensitivity.
   3581..3618    -  misc_feature   MCS (fragment): multiple cloning site
   3617..3633    -  promoter       tight TRE promoter (fragment): Tet-responsive promoter PTight, consisting of seven tet operator sequences followed by the minimal CMV promoter
   3649..3852    -  promoter       CMV promoter: human cytomegalovirus (CMV) immediate early promoter
   3853..4156    -  enhancer       CMV enhancer: human cytomegalovirus immediate early enhancer
   4224..4240    -  misc_feature   MCS (fragment): multiple cloning site
   4240..4265    -  CDS            Rev (fragment): human immunodeficiency virus 1 (HIV-1) Rev protein; rev; enhances nuclear export of unspliced and incompletely spliced viral mRNAs
   4642..4875    -  misc_feature   RRE: The Rev response element (RRE) of HIV-1 allows for Rev-dependent mRNA export from the nucleus to the cytoplasm.
   5009..5092    -  CDS            vif (fragment): VIF_HV1BR - Experimental evidence at protein level: Swiss-Prot protein existence level 1. Counteracts the innate antiviral activity of host APOBEC3F and APOBEC3G. Forms a complex with host APOBEC3F and APOBEC3G thus preventing the entry of these lethally hypermutating enzymes into progeny virions. Recruits an active E3 ubiquitin ligase complex composed of elongin BC, CUL5, and RBX2 to induce polyubiquitination of APOBEC3G and APOBEC3F. In turn, they are directed to the 26S proteasome for degradation. Vif interaction with APOBEC3G also blocks its cytidine deaminase activity in a proteasome-inde
   5235..5352    -  misc_feature   cPPT/CTS: central polypurine tract and central termination sequence of HIV-1
   5501..5860    -  CDS            HIV-1 gag (fragment): gag protein from human immunodeficiency virus 1; gag
   5844..5969    -  misc_feature   HIV-1 Ψ: packaging signal of human immunodeficiency virus type 1
   6016..6273    -  LTR            5' LTR (truncated): truncated 5' long terminal repeat (LTR) from HIV-1
   6275..6654    -  enhancer       CMV enhancer: human cytomegalovirus immediate early enhancer
   6685..6789    +  promoter       AmpR promoter: bla
   6790..7650    +  CDS            AmpR: β-lactamase; bla; confers resistance to ampicillin, carbenicillin, and related antibiotics
   7821..8409    +  rep_origin     ori: high-copy-number ColE1/pMB1/pBR322/pUC origin of replication
   8592..8646    +  CDS            lacI (fragment): lac repressor; lacI; The lac repressor binds to the lac operator to inhibit transcription in E. coli. This inhibition can be relieved by adding lactose or isopropyl-β-D-thiogalactopyranoside (IPTG).
   8648..8782    -  polyA_signal   SV40 poly(A) signal: SV40 polyadenylation signal
   8802..8937    -  rep_origin     SV40 ori: SV40 origin of replication
   8961..8983    -  promoter       SV40 promoter (fragment): SV40 enhancer and early promoter
   8990..9029    +  CDS            lacI (fragment): lac repressor; lacI; The lac repressor binds to the lac operator to inhibit transcription in E. coli. This inhibition can be relieved by adding lactose or isopropyl-β-D-thiogalactopyranoside (IPTG).
   9042..9063    +  protein_bind   CAP binding site: CAP binding activates transcription in the presence of cAMP. E. coli catabolite activator protein
   9078..9108    +  promoter       lac promoter: promoter for the E. coli lac operon
   9116..9132    +  protein_bind   lac operator: The lac repressor binds to the lac operator to inhibit transcription in E. coli. This inhibition can be relieved by adding lactose or isopropyl-β-D-thiogalactopyranoside (IPTG). lac repressor encoded by lacI
>Addgene plasmid #244675 | CL20_mEGFP_FOidr_123 | addgene full sequence | sequence record 488146 | Addgene NGS Result
AAAAAAAATCTAACCTCAAGTCAAGGCTTTTCTATGGAATAAGGAATGGACAGCAGGGGGCTGTTTCATA
TACTGATGACCTCTTTATAGCCAACCTTTGTTCATGGCAGCCAGCATATGGGCATATGTTGCCAAACTCT
AAACCAAATACTCATTCTGATGTTTTAAATGATTTGCCCTCCCATATGTCCTTCCGAGTGAGAGACACAA
AAAATTCCAACACACTATTGCAATGAAAATAAATTTCCTTTATTAGCCAGAAGTCAGATGCTCAAGGGGC
TTCATGATGTCCCCATAATTTTTGGCAGAGGGAAAAAGATCTGCTAGCTCGAGCAGCTGAAGCTTTATTG
AGGCTTAAGCAGTGGGTTCCCTAGTTAGCCAGAGAGCTCCCAGGCTCAGATCTGGTCTAACCAGAGAGAC
CCAGTACAGGCAAAAAGCAGATCTTGTCTTCTTTGGGAGTGAATTAGCCCTTCCAGTCCCCCCTTTTCTT
TTAAAAAGTGGCTAAGATCTACAGCTGCCTTGTAAGTCATTGGTCTTAAAGGTACCGTAATCTTATCTAG
AACCGGTTCACTTGAGTGCAGCTCCTCCACCGCGTTCACCCTGCATTTTTTTAGAGGCAGGCATCCCGGG
ATCGTGTTCTACACCTTCCTCAACAGTCTCCTTGGGGCTTGTGGCCGTCCTGTGAGGCATTAGTTCTCCC
TCTGAGCCTGGAATCTCTTTTGACGAGTCATCATTTTTCACTTTTTTACACTGCATCTTGGCTGCAGCAT
GCCTCTGTCGTTTTCGCTTCCTTGGCTTGTCAAATATCTTGGTAGTGCCTCCACCAAAATCTTTTGAATA
AGATGTGGCACAAGATTCAGTTATGCCATTCTCCAGGTGACCAGCTTCATAGCACTTTTTAGAAAGGCCA
AGGTCCCCCTTCTTGGGCATAAATCCAGGGTCTAAATCATTGGATTCAAGAAGTTTCTTAGTTGGTTTTC
TTTGACGTTTACTTTCATAATTTCCTGGCGTTTTAACTAGCAATTCCTCAGACTCAAGGGCAGGCCGTGG
AGAGACTTCCGGAGCCACAGGCACAGACAAGGTCAGCTGCGGCAACTCAGCATGTCCACCTCCAAGTTCT
GACTGAGCCAAGGGGCCCTCCAAAAACGGAGCCTCCCTTTCAAGAACTGGAGGCTCTTCTTTGGTTGAAA
TCAAAGAATTCTCGTCCACCTGCTTGTTCTGAGCACTAGATCGACCTCGGGCTAGAAGGCTTTCCTCTTC
ACAGCGGGAACTTACCTTGTGCACCTGCTCCTGTACCTTCTTTTGTTTTTTCTTAGGAGCAAATATCTGA
TCATATTCTTCTGTATATTCCAAAAGCCACTTGCTTGGCTTCCTAAGGCGTTTCTTCTCTGACCGCACAG
CTACTGGGGCCTGGGGGGCTCCAAAGCCCAAAGTGGCTGTCGTAGTATTAAATCCAGGGGCCCCAAAGGC
TCCTGTACCAAGAGGCCCTCCAATCTTAGGTTGGTTGTTCCCAAACAAAGATGCCTGTCCAGCACCAAGA
GCTGTTCCAAATCCTGCACCAAGCCCAGTTCCAAGAGTCCCAGGTGCTGGTTTACTTCCAAAAATACTAT
TCCCACTGGTATTTGTGCCAAAACCAAAGAGCCCGCCACTGGTTGTACCAAATGAAGGTGCACTGGTTGT
GCTGCTTCCAAATGTAGTAAGCTTGTTATTGCCAAACAGGGTCGAACCAACAGCACCAAATCCAGTATTG
GTCTGCCCAAAGAGACCTGTTCCTGTTCCAAATGCTGTCCCAGTGCTGGTGTTTGTAGCTGTCCCAAAAA
GACCTCCAGGCTGTGAGGCTTGGGTTACTCCAAATAATCCCATGGTGTTGGTGCTTGGCTGTCCTATGGT
GCTGGTATTACCAAAGGAAAAGCCAGTGTTCTGGGTGGTTGTAGCCTGGCCAAATGGTTTGCTGAAGAGG
CTGGTAGTCTGCTGATTCTGTTGGCCAAAGAGACCACCTGGATTTGTTCCAAATCCAGTTGTACTAGTTC
CAAAGGCAGTTTTGTTCTGACCATATGCAAAGCCTGAATTAGTGGTGGAGGAGCTGAAGAGTCCTGTTGC
GCTGGAAGTGGCTGGAGAAGACCCAAACAAGCCAGTTGTGGTACCTGCTCCCACCTGGTTCTGTGGGCCC
TTCCTGTTAGCCTGATAATCCTCTAAACGAAGTTCCTCTAGTGACTTGCTTTCATATTCTTTCATAGCAG
TAATACACTGGTGCTTGGTACTTATGTTAGTGCTAACTCCAGCTTTGACCATAGTATCTGTACCAGTTGG
AGGGTTAAATTTAATAGTAGTCCCAGTAGGAGCAGCTGTAAAACTACTTGGCCCAAAGAGGGAGCCAGAT
GTGCTGCCAAAAGGATTAGAGGTGGTATTTGTGGTTCCAAAGAGTCCTCCACTGCTAGTACTGGTTCCAA
AATTGCCAAAGCCAGTTGGTTTATTTTGTGCAAAGGCATTGTTTTGGGATGAGAAGAGACTGGTCCCTGT
GCTTGCAGTTCCAAACAAGGTATTTGCTGTTCCTGTTGACGTACCAAACCCAAAGCCAGTGCTTGTGGAG
GTAGCTGGCTGGCTAAATGAACTGGTTCCAAACAATCCTCCTGGTTTAGTCTGTGAATTTCCAAAGAGGC
CTCCAGTATTGTTGCTAGAACCAAATGCAGATGTTCCAAATGCCCCTCCACTAGTAGTGCCAAAGCCAGT
ATTCTGTCCAAATGTTGAAGTTGTGCCAAAGCCACCTGTGCCACCCCCAAAGGGTGTTCCAAATGATTTG
TTAAACATCCGGGAAGCGGCCGCACTTCCCCCGGAGCCTCCGCTTCCGCCCTTGTACAGCTCGTCCATGC
CGAGAGTGATCCCGGCGGCGGTCACGAACTCCAGCAGGACCATGTGATCGCGCTTCTCGTTGGGGTCTTT
GCTCAGCTTGGACTGGGTGCTCAGGTAGTGGTTGTCGGGCAGCAGCACGGGGCCGTCGCCGATGGGGGTG
TTCTGCTGGTAGTGGTCGGCGAGCTGCACGCTGCCGTCCTCGATGTTGTGGCGGATCTTGAAGTTCACCT
TGATGCCGTTCTTCTGCTTGTCGGCCATGATATAGACGTTGTGGCTGTTGTAGTTGTACTCCAGCTTGTG
CCCCAGGATGTTGCCGTCCTCCTTGAAGTCGATGCCCTTCAGCTCGATGCGGTTCACCAGGGTGTCGCCC
TCGAACTTCACCTCGGCGCGGGTCTTGTAGTTGCCGTCGTCCTTGAAGAAGATGGTGCGCTCCTGGACGT
AGCCTTCGGGCATGGCGGACTTGAAGAAGTCGTGCTGCTTCATGTGGTCGGGGTAGCGGCTGAAGCACTG
CACGCCGTAGGTCAGGGTGGTCACGAGGGTGGGCCAGGGCACGGGCAGCTTGCCGGTGGTGCAGATGAAC
TTCAGGGTCAGCTTGCCGTAGGTGGCATCGCCCTCGCCCTCGCCGGACACGCTGAACTTGTGGCCGTTTA
CGTCGCCGTCCAGCTCGACCAGGATGGGCACCACCCCGGTGAACAGCTCCTCGCCCTTGCTCACCATGGT
GGCGACCGGTGGATCCCGGGCCCGCGGTACCGTCGACTGCAGAATTCGGTTCACTAAACGAGCCCGGTTC
ACTAAACGAGCTCTGCTTATATAGACCTCCCACCGTACACGCCTACCGCCCATTTGCGTCAATGGGGCGG
AGTTGTTACGACATTTTGGAAAGTCCCGTTGATTTTGGTGCCAAAACAAACTCCCATTGACGTCAATGGG
GTGGAGACTTGGAAATCCCCGTGAGTCAAACCGCTATCCACGCCCATTGATGTACTGCCAAAACCGCATC
ACCATGGTAATAGCGATGACTAATACGTAGATGTACTGCCAAGTAGGAAAGTCCCATAAGGTCATGTACT
GGGCATAATGCCAGGCGGGCCATTTACCGTCATTGACGTCAATAGGGGGCGTACTTGGCATATGATACAC
TTGATGTACTGCCAAGTGGGCAGTTTACCGTAAATACTCCACCCATTGACGTCAATGGAAAGTCCCTATT
GGCGTTACTATGGGAACATACGTCATTATTGACGTCAATGGGCGGGGGTCGTTGGGCGGTCAGCCAGGCG
GGCCATTTACCGTAAGTTATGTAACGCGGAACTCCATATATGGGCTATGAACTAATGACCCCGTAATTGA
TTACTATTAATAACTAGCACGCGTTCGAAGCTTGAGCTCGGTCCCCTCGGGGTTGGGAGGTGGGTCTGAA
ACGATAATGGTGAATATCCCTGCCTAACTCTATTCACTATAGAAAGTACAGCAAAAACTATTCTTAAACC
TACCAAGCCTCCTACTATCATTATGAATAATTTTATATACCACAGCCAATTTGTTATGTTAAACCAATTC
CACAAACTTGCCCATTTATCTAATTCCAATAATTCTTGTTCATTCTTTTCTTGCTGGTTTTGCGATTCTT
CAATTAAGGAGTGTATTAAGCTTGTGTAATTGTTAATTTCTCTGTCCCACTCCATCCAGGTCGTGTGATT
CCAAATCTGTTCCAGAGATTTATTACTCCAACTAGCATTCCAAGGCACAGCAGTGGTGCAAATGAGTTTT
CCAGAGCAACCCCAAATCCCCAGGAGCTGTTGATCCTTTAGGTATCTTTCCACAGCCAGGATTCTTGCCT
GGAGCTGCTTGATGCCCCAGACTGTGAGTTGCAACAGATGCTGTTGCGCCTCAATAGCCCTCAGCAAATT
GTTCTGCTGCTGCACTATACCAGACAATAATTGTCTGGCCTGTACCGTCAGCGTCATTGACGCTGCGCCC
ATAGTGCTTCCTGCTGCTCCCAAGAACCCAAGGAACAAAGCTCCTATTCCCACTGCTCTTTTTTCTCTCT
GCACCACTCTTCTCTTTGCCTTGGTGGGTGCTACTCCTAATGGTTCAATTTTTACTACTTTATATTTATA
TAATTCACTTCTCCAATTGTCCCTCATATCTCCTCCTTATGGTGTTTTACTAAACTTTTCCATGTTCTAA
TCCTCATCCTGTCTACTTGCCACACAATCATCACCTGCCATCTGTTTTCCATAATCCCTAATGATCTTTG
CTTTTCTTCTTGGCACTACTTTTATGTCACTATTATCTTGTATTACTACTGCCCCTTCACCTTTCCAGAG
GAGCTTTGCTGGTCCTTTCCAAAGTGGATTTCTGCTGTCCCTGTAATAAACCCGAAAATTTTGAATTTTT
GTAATTTGTTTTTGTAATTCTTTAGTTTGTATGTCTGTTGCTATTATGTCTACTATTCTTTCCCCTGCAC
TGTACCCCCCAATCCCCCCTTTTCTTTTAAAATTGTGGATGAATACTGCCATTTGTACTGCTGTCTTAAG
ATGTTCAGCCTGATCTCTTACCTGTCCTATAATTTTCTTTAATTCTTTATTCATAGATTCTACTACTCCT
TGACTTTGGGGATTGTAGGGAATTTCCAGGTCTGAAGATCCTGCTGCTTGCTGTGCTTTTTTCTTACTTT
TGTTTTGCTCTTCCTCTATCTTGTCTAAAGCTTCCTTGGTGTCTTTTATCTCTATCCTTTGATGCACACA
ATAGAGGGTTGCTACTGTATTATATAATGATCTAAGTTCTTCTGATCCTGTCTGAAGGGATGGTTGTAGC
TGTCCCAGTATTTGTCTACAGCCTTCTGATGTTTCTAACAGGCCAGTATTAACTGCGAATCGTTCTAGCT
CCCTGCTTGCCCATACTATATGTTTTAATTTATATTTTTTCTTTCCCCCTGGCCTTAACCGAATTTTTTC
CCATCGCGATCTAATTCTCCCCCGCTTAATACTGACGCTCTCGCACCCATCTCTCTCCTTCTAGCCTCCG
CTAGTCAAAATTTTTGGCGTACTCACCAGTCGCCGCCCCTCGCCTCTTGCCGTGCGCGCTTCAGCAAGCC
GAGTCCTGCGTCGAGAGAGCTCCTCTGGTTTCCCTTTCGCTTTCAAGTCCCTGTTCGGGCGCCACTGCTA
GAGATTTTCCACACTGACTAAAAGGGTCTGAGGGATCTCTAGTTACCAGAGTCACACAACAGACGGGCAC
ACACTACTTGAAGCACTCAAGGCAAGCTTTATTGAGGCTTAAGCAGTGGGTTCCCTAGTTAGCCAGAGAG
CTCCCAGGCTCAGATCTGGTCTAACCAGAGAGACCCAGTACAGGCAAAAAGCAGCTGCTTATATGCAGGA
TCTGAGGGCTCGCCACTCCCCAGTCCCGCCCAGGCCACGCCTCCCATGGTAATAGCGATGACTAATACGT
AGATGTACTGCCAAGTAGGAAAGTCCCATAAGGTCATGTACTGGGCATAATGCCAGGCGGGCCATTTACC
GTCATTGACGTCAATAGGGGGCGTACTTGGCATATGATACACTTGATGTACTGCCAAGTGGGCAGTTTAC
CGTAAATACTCCACCCATTGACGTCAATGGAAAGTCCCTATTGGCGTTACTATGGGAACATACGTCATTA
TTGACGTCAATGGGCGGGGGTCGTTGGGCGGTCAGCCAGGCGGGCCATTTACCGTAAGTTATGTAACGCG
GAACTCCATATATGGGCTATGAACTAATGACCCCGTAATTGATTACTATTAATAACTAGTCAATAATCAA
TGTCGACCCAGGTGGCACTTTTCGGGGAAATGTGCGCGGAACCCCTATTTGTTTATTTTTCTAAATACAT
TCAAATATGTATCCGCTCATGAGACAATAACCCTGATAAATGCTTCAATAATATTGAAAAAGGAAGAGTA
TGAGTATTCAACATTTCCGTGTCGCCCTTATTCCCTTTTTTGCGGCATTTTGCCTTCCTGTTTTTGCTCA
CCCAGAAACGCTGGTGAAAGTAAAAGATGCTGAAGATCAGTTGGGTGCACGAGTGGGTTACATCGAACTG
GATCTCAACAGCGGTAAGATCCTTGAGAGTTTTCGCCCCGAAGAACGTTTTCCAATGATGAGCACTTTTA
AAGTTCTGCTATGTGGCGCGGTATTATCCCGTATTGACGCCGGGCAAGAGCAACTCGGTCGCCGCATACA
CTATTCTCAGAATGACTTGGTTGAGTACTCACCAGTCACAGAAAAGCATCTTACGGATGGCATGACAGTA
AGAGAATTATGCAGTGCTGCCATAACCATGAGTGATAACACTGCGGCCAACTTACTTCTGACAACGATCG
GAGGACCGAAGGAGCTAACCGCTTTTTTGCACAACATGGGGGATCATGTAACTCGCCTTGATCGTTGGGA
ACCGGAGCTGAATGAAGCCATACCAAACGACGAGCGTGACACCACGATGCCTGTAGCAATGGCAACAACG
TTGCGCAAACTATTAACTGGCGAACTACTTACTCTAGCTTCCCGGCAACAATTAATAGACTGGATGGAGG
CGGATAAAGTTGCAGGACCACTTCTGCGCTCGGCCCTTCCGGCTGGCTGGTTTATTGCTGATAAATCTGG
AGCCGGTGAGCGTGGGTCTCGCGGTATCATTGCAGCACTGGGGCCAGATGGTAAGCCCTCCCGTATCGTA
GTTATCTACACGACGGGGAGTCAGGCAACTATGGATGAACGAAATAGACAGATCGCTGAGATAGGTGCCT
CACTGATTAAGCATTGGTAACTGTCAGACCAAGTTTACTCATATATACTTTAGATTGATTTAAAACTTCA
TTTTTAATTTAAAAGGATCTAGGTGAAGATCCTTTTTGATAATCTCATGACCAAAATCCCTTAACGTGAG
TTTTCGTTCCACTGAGCGTCAGACCCCGTAGAAAAGATCAAAGGATCTTCTTGAGATCCTTTTTTTCTGC
GCGTAATCTGCTGCTTGCAAACAAAAAAACCACCGCTACCAGCGGTGGTTTGTTTGCCGGATCAAGAGCT
ACCAACTCTTTTTCCGAAGGTAACTGGCTTCAGCAGAGCGCAGATACCAAATACTGTTCTTCTAGTGTAG
CCGTAGTTAGGCCACCACTTCAAGAACTCTGTAGCACCGCCTACATACCTCGCTCTGCTAATCCTGTTAC
CAGTGGCTGCTGCCAGTGGCGATAAGTCGTGTCTTACCGGGTTGGACTCAAGACGATAGTTACCGGATAA
GGCGCAGCGGTCGGGCTGAACGGGGGGTTCGTGCACACAGCCCAGCTTGGAGCGAACGACCTACACCGAA
CTGAGATACCTACAGCGTGAGCTATGAGAAAGCGCCACGCTTCCCGAAGGGAGAAAGGCGGACAGGTATC
CGGTAAGCGGCAGGGTCGGAACAGGAGAGCGCACGAGGGAGCTTCCAGGGGGAAACGCCTGGTATCTTTA
TAGTCCTGTCGGGTTTCGCCACCTCTGACTTGAGCGTCGATTTTTGTGATGCTCGTCAGGGGGGCGGAGC
CTATGGAAAAACGCCAGCAACGCGGCCTTTTTACGGTTCCTGGCCTTTTGCTGGCCTTTTGCTCACATGT
TCTTTCCTGCGTTATCCCCTGATTCTGTGGATAACCGTATTACCGCCTTTGAGTGAGCTGATACCGCTCG
CCGCAGCCGAACGACCGAGCGCAGCGAGTCAGTGAGCGAGGAAGCGGAAGAGCGCCCAATACGCAAACCG
CCTCTCCCCGCGCGTTGGCCGATTCATTAATGCAGCGGATCCAGACATGATAAGATACATTGATGAGTTT
GGACAAACCACAACTAGAATGCAGTGAAAAAAATGCTTTATTTGTGAAATTTGTGATGCTATTGCTTTAT
TTGTAACCATTATAAGCTGCAATAAACAAGTTAGCTTTTTGCAAAAGCCTAGGCCTCCAAAAAAGCCTCC
TCACTACTTCTGGAATAGCTCAGAGGCCGAGGCGGCCTCGGCCTCTGCATAAATAAAAAAAATTAGTCAG
CCATGGGGCGGAGAATGGGCGGAACTGGGCGGAGTTAGGGGCGGGATGGGCGGAGTTAGGGGCGGGACTA
TGGTTGCTGACTAATTGAGATGCGGATCCGCTGGCACGACAGGTTTCCCGACTGGAAAGCGGGCAGTGAG
CGCAACGCAATTAATGTGAGTTAGCTCACTCATTAGGCACCCCAGGCTTTACACTTTATGCTTCCGGCTC
GTATGTTGTGTGGAATTGTGAGCGGATAACAATTTCACACAGGAAACAGCTATGACCATGATTACGCCAA
GCTTGGGCTGCAGGTCGAGGGATCTCCATAAGAGAAGAGGGACAGCTATGACTGGGAGTAGTCAGGAGAG
GAGGAAAAATCTGGCTAGTAAAACATGTAAGGAAAATTTTAGGGATGTTAAAGAAAAAAATAACACAAAA
CAAAATAT
